Addgene plasmid #239948: pFUSE-rIgG-Fc2-MFSD6(L3)-Zeo
Purpose: Expression of MFSD6 loop 3 tagged with rabbit IgG Fc2
Depositing lab: Jan Carette. Depositing organization: Stanford University. Publication: MFSD6 is an entry receptor for enterovirus D68. Varanese L, Xu L, Peters CE, Pintilie G, Roberts DS, Raj S, Liu M, Ooi YS, Diep J, Qiao W, Richards CM, Callaway J, Bertozzi CR, Jabs S, de Vries E, van Kuppeveld FJM, Nagamine CM, Chiu W, Carette JE. Nature. 2025 Mar 25. doi: 10.1038/s41586-025-08908-0. PubMed 40132641.
Backbone
  Vector backbone: pFUSE
  Vector type: Mammalian Expression, Bacterial Expression
  Selectable markers: Zeocin
Growth in bacteria
  Bacterial resistance: Bleocin (Zeocin), 50 μg/mL
  Growth temperature: 37°C
  Growth strain: DH5alpha
  Copy number: Unknown
Gene/Insert
  Gene/Insert name: Fc2-MFSD6(L3)
  Species: H. sapiens (human)
  Cloning method: Gibson Cloning
Terms and licenses: Academic/Nonprofit Terms; Industry Terms: Not Available to Industry
How to cite: pFUSE-rIgG-Fc2-MFSD6(L3)-Zeo was a gift from Jan Carette (Addgene plasmid # 239948 ; http://n2t.net/addgene:239948 ; RRID:Addgene_239948)
