[The description below was written by a language model from this plasmid's Addgene catalogue record and pLannotate feature annotations shown in this document.]
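Description:
pFUSE-rIgG-Fc2-MFSD6(L3)-Zeo is a 4.6 kb plasmid built on the pFUSE backbone for producing a secreted Fc-fusion protein in mammalian cells. It replicates in E. coli from a high-copy ColE1/pUC-type origin and carries a single dual-purpose selection cassette. In this cassette the ble gene from Streptoalloteichus hindustanus, which encodes a bleomycin-family binding protein conferring Zeocin resistance, sits downstream of both a CMV enhancer/promoter and the bacterial EM7 promoter and is followed by a human β-globin polyadenylation signal. The same marker can therefore be used for selection in bacteria and in mammalian cells.

The payload is on the opposite strand. A composite promoter, made of the EF-1α core promoter joined to a truncated HTLV-1 5' LTR segment, drives an open reading frame that begins with the human interleukin-2 signal sequence. This is followed by a fragment of human MFSD6 of about 400 bp, corresponding to loop 3 according to the record, and then a rabbit IgG heavy-chain Fc region. Although the insert name lists Fc2 first, the annotated order places the Fc at the C-terminus of the MFSD6 fragment. Transcription terminates at an SV40 poly(A) signal. A synthetic poly(A) signal and an RNA polymerase II pause site lie upstream of the promoter, where they presumably insulate the cassette from read-through transcription. The insert was assembled by Gibson cloning.

The signal peptide directs the fusion into the secretory pathway, so the MFSD6 loop is released as a soluble Fc-tagged protein that can be captured or detected through the rabbit Fc. The associated publication identifies MFSD6 as an entry receptor for enterovirus D68, which suggests use as a soluble receptor-domain reagent, though the record does not list specific assays.
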