Features (pLannotate 1.2.2; 15 found; start..end, strand, type, name):
      1..589     +  rep_origin     ori: high-copy-number ColE1/pMB1/pBR322/pUC origin of replication
    669..972     +  enhancer       CMV enhancer: human cytomegalovirus immediate early enhancer
    974..1073    +  promoter       CMV promoter (fragment): human cytomegalovirus (CMV) immediate early promoter
   1460..1503    +  promoter       EM7 promoter (fragment): synthetic bacterial promoter&nbsp
   1565..1936    +  CDS            ble: BLE_STRHI - Experimental evidence at protein level: Swiss-Prot protein existence level 1. Binding protein with a strong affinity to the bleomycin family of antibiotics. From Streptoalloteichus hindustanus.
   1953..2347    +  polyA_signal   β-globin poly(A): human β-globin polyadenylation signal
   2357..2428    +  CDS            large T antigen (fragment): large T antigen from SV40 (simian virus 40)
   2451..2572    +  polyA_signal   SV40 poly(A) signal: SV40 polyadenylation signal
   2595..3263    -  CDS            IGHG_RABIT (fragment): Experimental evidence at protein level: Swiss-Prot protein existence level 1. From Oryctolagus cuniculus (Rabbit).
   3270..3668    -  CDS            MFSD6 (fragment): MFSD6_HUMAN - Also known as MMR2. Experimental evidence at protein level: Swiss-Prot protein existence level 1. From Homo sapiens (Human).
   3669..3728    -  sig_peptide    IL-2 signal sequence: human interleukin-2 signal sequence
   3778..4046    -  LTR            5' LTR (truncated): truncated 5' long terminal repeat (LTR) from human T-cell leukemia virus (HTLV) type 1
   4059..4270    -  promoter       EF-1α core promoter: core promoter for human elongation factor EF-1α
   4307..4398    -  misc_feature   pause site: RNA polymerase II transcriptional pause signal from the human α2 globin gene
   4409..4457    -  polyA_signal   poly(A) signal: synthetic polyadenylation signal
>Addgene plasmid #239948 | pFUSE-rIgG-Fc2-MFSD6(L3)-Zeo | addgene full sequence | sequence record 478446 | Addgene NGS Result
TTGAGATCCTTTTTTTCTGCGCGTAATCTGCTGCTTGCAAACAAAAAAACCACCGCTACCAGCGGTGGTT
TGTTTGCCGGATCAAGAGCTACCAACTCTTTTTCCGAAGGTAACTGGCTTCAGCAGAGCGCAGATACCAA
ATACTGTTCTTCTAGTGTAGCCGTAGTTAGGCCACCACTTCAAGAACTCTGTAGCACCGCCTACATACCT
CGCTCTGCTAATCCTGTTACCAGTGGCTGCTGCCAGTGGCGATAAGTCGTGTCTTACCGGGTTGGACTCA
AGACGATAGTTACCGGATAAGGCGCAGCGGTCGGGCTGAACGGGGGGTTCGTGCACACAGCCCAGCTTGG
AGCGAACGACCTACACCGAACTGAGATACCTACAGCGTGAGCTATGAGAAAGCGCCACGCTTCCCGAAGG
GAGAAAGGCGGACAGGTATCCGGTAAGCGGCAGGGTCGGAACAGGAGAGCGCACGAGGGAGCTTCCAGGG
GGAAACGCCTGGTATCTTTATAGTCCTGTCGGGTTTCGCCACCTCTGACTTGAGCGTCGATTTTTGTGAT
GCTCGTCAGGGGGGCGGAGCCTATGGAAAAACGCCAGCAACGCGGCCTTTTTACGGTTCCTGGCCTTTTG
CTGGCCTTTTGCTCACATGTTCTTAATTAACCTGCAGGCGTTACATAACTTACGGTAAATGGCCCGCCTG
GCTGACCGCCCAACGACCCCCGCCCATTGACGTCAATAATGACGTATGTTCCCATAGTAACGCCAATAGG
GACTTTCCATTGACGTCAATGGGTGGAGTATTTACGGTAAACTGCCCACTTGGCAGTACATCAAGTGTAT
CATATGCCAAGTACGCCCCCTATTGACGTCAATGACGGTAAATGGCCCGCCTGGCATTATGCCCAGTACA
TGACCTTATGGGACTTTCCTACTTGGCAGTACATCTACGTATTAGTCATCGCTATTACCATGATGATGCG
GTTTTGGCAGTACATCAATGGGCGTGGATAGCGGTTTGACTCACGGGGATTTCCAAGTCTCCACCCCATT
GACGTCAATGGGAGTTTGTTTTGACTAGTCAGGGCCCCAACCCCCCCAAGCCCCCATTTCACAACACGCT
GGCGCTACAGGCGCGTGACTTCCCCTTGCTTTGGGGCGGGGGGCTGAGACTCCTATGTGCTCCGGATTGG
TCAGGCACGGCCTTCGGCCCCGCCTCCTGCCACCGCAGATTGGCCGCTAGGCCTCCCCGAGCGCCCTGCC
TCCGAGGGCCGGCGCACCATAAAAGAAGCCGCCCTAGCCACGTCCCCTCGCAGTTCGGCGGTCCCGCGGG
TCTGTCTCAAGCTTCTGCCTTCTCCCTCCTGTGAGTTTGGTAAGTCACTGACTGTCTATGCCTGGGAAAG
GGTGGGCAGGAGATGGGGCAGTGCAGGAAAAGTGGCACTATGAACCCTGCAGCCCTAGTTTGACAATTAA
TCATTGGCATAGTATATCTGCATAGTATAATACAACTCACTATAGCAATTGTACTAACCTTCTTCTCTTT
CCTCTCCTGACAGGAGGAGCCATCATGGCCAAGTTGACCAGTGCCGTTCCGGTGCTCACCGCGCGCGACG
TCGCCGGAGCGGTCGAGTTCTGGACCGACCGGCTCGGGTTCTCCCGGGACTTCGTGGAGGACGACTTCGC
CGGTGTGGTCCGGGACGACGTGACCCTGTTCATCAGCGCGGTCCAGGACCAGGTGGTGCCGGACAACACC
CTGGCCTGGGTGTGGGTGCGCGGCCTGGACGAGCTGTACGCCGAGTGGTCGGAGGTCGTGTCCACGAACT
TCCGGGACGCCTCCGGGCCGGCCATGACCGAGATCGGCGAGCAGCCGTGGGGGCGGGAGTTCGCCCTGCG
CGACCCGGCCGGCAACTGCGTGCACTTTGTGGCAGAGGAGCAGGACTGAGGATAAGCTAGAAGCTCGCTT
TCTTGCTGTCCAATTTCTATTAAAGGTTCCTTTGTTCCCTAAGTCCAACTACTAAACTGGGGGATATTAT
GAAGGGCCTTGAGCATCTGGATTCTGCCTAATAAAAAACATTTATTTTCATTGCAATGATGTATTTAAAT
TATTTCTGAATATTTTACTAAAAAGGGAATGTGGGAGGTCAGTGCATTTAAAACATAAAGAAATGAAGAG
CTAGTTCAAACCTTGGGAAAATACACTATATCTTAAACTCCATGAAAGAAGGTGAGGCTGCAAACAGCTA
ATGCACATTGGCAACAGCCCCTGATGCCTATGCCTTATTCATCCCTCAGAAAAGGATTCAAGTAGAGGCT
TGATTTGGAGGTTAAAGTTTTGCTATGCTGTATTTTAGAATTAATTCCATACCACATTTGTAGAGGTTTT
ACTTGCTTTAAAAAACCTCCCACACCTCCCCCTGAACCTGAAACATAAAATGAATGCAATTGTTGTTGTT
AACTTGTTTATTGCAGCTTATAATGGTTACAAATAAAGCAATAGCATCACAAATTTCACAAATAAAGCAT
TTTTTTCACTGCATTCTAGTTGTGGTTTGTCCAAACTCATCAATGTATCTTATCATGTCTGGCCAGCTAG
CTCATTTACCCGGAGAGCGGGAGATGGACTTCTGCGTGTAGTGGTTGTGCAAGGCCTCGTGCATCACGGA
GCAGGTGAAGACGTCGCCCCGCTGCCACTCACTCGTGGGCACTGAGAGCTTGCTGTAGAGGAAGTAGGAG
CCGTCGCTGTCCAGCACGGCCGGCGTGGTCTTGTAGTTGTCCTCTGCCTTCCCGTTCTTCTCCCACTCCA
CCGAGATGTCGGAAGGGTAGAAGCCGTTGATCATGCAGGTCAGGCTGACCGACCTGCTGCTCAGCTCCTC
CCGGGGAGGGCCCATGGTGTAGACCTTCGGCTCCAGGGGCTGCCCTCTGGCTTTGGAGATGGTTTTCTCG
ATGGGGGCCGGGAGTGCCTTGTTGTGGACTTTGCACTTGAACTCCTTGCCCCTCAGCCAGTCCTGGTGCG
CGATGGGGAGGGTGCTGACCACGCGGATCGTGCTGTTGAACTGCTGCTCCCGTAGCGGCGGCCGGGCGGT
GCGCACCTGCTCGTTGTTTATGTACCATGTGAACTGCACCTCGGGGTCATCCTGGCTCACGTCCACCACC
ACGCATGTGACCTCGGGGGTGCGTGAGATCATGAGGGTGTCCTTGGGTTTTGGGGGGAAGATGAAGACAG
ACGGTCCCCCCAGGAGTTCAGGGGGTGGGCACGTGGGCTTGCTAGATCTTTCAACTTCTTGTTGATCATA
AACAAGCATGACTTGGTCAGAAGGTAAAGATTTGGTGGTGGTAACAATAACAGTGGTTGTCTCCTTGGTT
ACGCTTCCTGGGGAGACAGGGGTTGCTGTGCTTGAGTTCAAAGTCAAGTCCATCATACGGTTAGTAATTT
CACCTGTCTGGGGCTGCAGAGTGGGTTCACTGTTCATGTTTGGAGCTGTTGGCAAAGTAACGGTGTCTGA
GACATTGAGCCTTGTTTCCAAAAGGTTTCTTTTCTCACGCATTTTTGGTGATATGGTGAGGAAAGAGGTA
AAGGAAGAATTTGTTGGCAGGATAGTTAACTGGTGACTTGCATTGGTGGGGTGAGTTGTTGGGCGAATCT
TTGGTACACATCTCAAGGTAGCAGGTTTCGAATTCGTGACAAGTGCAAGACTTAGTGCAATGCAAGACAG
GAGTTGCATCCTGTACATGGTGGCCCTCCTTCGCCGGTGATCTCAGGTAGGCGCCGGTCACAGCTTGGAT
CTGTAACGGCGCAGAACAGAAAACGAAACAAAGACGTAGAGTTGAGCAAGCAGGGTCAGGCAAAGCGTGG
AGAGCCGGCTGAGTCTAGGTAGGCTCCAAGGGAGCGCCGGACAAAGGCCCGGTCTCGACCTGAGCTTTAA
ACTTACCTAGACGGCGGACGCAGTTCAGGAGGCACCACAGGCGGGAGGCGGCAGAACGCGACTCAACCGG
CGTGGATGGCGGCCTCAGGTAGGGCGGCGGGCGCGTGAAGGAGAGATGCGAGCCCCTCGAAGCTTCAGCT
GTGTTCTGGCGGCAAACCCGTTGCGAAAAAGAACGTTCACGGCGACTACTGCACTTATATACGGTTCTCC
CCCACCCTCGGGAAAAAGGCGGAGCCAGTACACGACATCACTTTCCCAGTTTACCCCGCGCCACCTTCTC
TAGGCACCCGTTCAATTGCCGACCCCTCCCCCCAACTTCTCGGGGACTGTGGGCGATGTGCGCTCTGCCC
ACTGACGGGCACCGGAGCGATCGCAGATCCTTCGATAGAGAAATGTTCTGGCACCTGCACTTGCACTGGG
GACAGCCTATTTTGCTAGTTTGTTTTGTTTCGTTTTGTTTTGATGGAGAGCGTATGTTAGTTACGATTCA
CACAAAAAACCAACACACAGATGTAATGAAAATAAAGATATTTTATTGCGGCCGCTGATTTAAATGTTAA
TTAACTAGCCATGACCAAAATCCCTTAACGTGAGTTTTCGTTCCACTGAGCGTCAGACCCCGTAGAAAAG
ATCAAAGGATCTTC
